>Addgene plasmid #60134 | pNB690 | depositor full sequence | sequence record 96201 | pNB690 sequence 7031 bps
GACGAAAGGGCCTCGTGATACGCCTATTTTTATAGGTTAATGTCATGATAATAATGGTTTCTTAGACGTC
AGGTGGCACTTTTCGGGGAAATGTGCGCGGAACCCCTATTTGTTTATTTTTCTAAATACATTCAAATATG
TATCCGCTCATGAGACAATAACCCTGATAAATGCTTCAATAATATTGAAAAAGGAAGAGTATGAGTATTC
AACATTTCCGTGTCGCCCTTATTCCCTTTTTTGCGGCATTTTGCCTTCCTGTTTTTGCTCACCCAGAAAC
GCTGGTGAAAGTAAAAGATGCTGAAGATCAGTTGGGTGCACGAGTGGGTTACATCGAACTGGATCTCAAC
AGCGGTAAGATCCTTGAGAGTTTTCGCCCCGAAGAACGTTTTCCAATGATGAGCACTTTTAAAGTTCTGC
TATGTGGCGCGGTATTATCCCGTATTGACGCCGGGCAAGAGCAACTCGGTCGCCGCATACACTATTCTCA
GAATGACTTGGTTGAGTACTCACCAGTCACAGAAAAGCATCTTACGGATGGCATGACAGTAAGAGAATTA
TGCAGTGCTGCCATAACCATGAGTGATAACACTGCGGCCAACTTACTTCTGACAACGATCGGAGGACCGA
AGGAGCTAACCGCTTTTTTGCACAACATGGGGGATCATGTAACTCGCCTTGATCGTTGGGAACCGGAGCT
GAATGAAGCCATACCAAACGACGAGCGTGACACCACGATGCCTGTAGCAATGGCAACAACGTTGCGCAAA
CTATTAACTGGCGAACTACTTACTCTAGCTTCCCGGCAACAATTAATAGACTGGATGGAGGCGGATAAAG
TTGCAGGACCACTTCTGCGCTCGGCCCTTCCGGCTGGCTGGTTTATTGCTGATAAATCTGGAGCCGGTGA
GCGTGGGTCTCGCGGTATCATTGCAGCACTGGGGCCAGATGGTAAGCCCTCCCGTATCGTAGTTATCTAC
ACGACGGGGAGTCAGGCAACTATGGATGAACGAAATAGACAGATCGCTGAGATAGGTGCCTCACTGATTA
AGCATTGGTAACTGTCAGACCAAGTTTACTCATATATACTTTAGATTGATTTAAAACTTCATTTTTAATT
TAAAAGGATCTAGGTGAAGATCCTTTTTGATAATCTCATGACCAAAATCCCTTAACGTGAGTTTTCGTTC
CACTGAGCGTCAGACCCCGTAGAAAAGATCAAAGGATCTTCTTGAGATCCTTTTTTTCTGCGCGTAATCT
GCTGCTTGCAAACAAAAAAACCACCGCTACCAGCGGTGGTTTGTTTGCCGGATCAAGAGCTACCAACTCT
TTTTCCGAAGGTAACTGGCTTCAGCAGAGCGCAGATACCAAATACTGTCCTTCTAGTGTAGCCGTAGTTA
GGCCACCACTTCAAGAACTCTGTAGCACCGCCTACATACCTCGCTCTGCTAATCCTGTTACCAGTGGCTG
CTGCCAGTGGCGATAAGTCGTGTCTTACCGGGTTGGACTCAAGACGATAGTTACCGGATAAGGCGCAGCG
GTCGGGCTGAACGGGGGGTTCGTGCACACAGCCCAGCTTGGAGCGAACGACCTACACCGAACTGAGATAC
CTACAGCGTGAGCTATGAGAAAGCGCCACGCTTCCCGAAGGGAGAAAGGCGGACAGGTATCCGGTAAGCG
GCAGGGTCGGAACAGGAGAGCGCACGAGGGAGCTTCCAGGGGGAAACGCCTGGTATCTTTATAGTCCTGT
CGGGTTTCGCCACCTCTGACTTGAGCGTCGATTTTTGTGATGCTCGTCAGGGGGGCGGAGCCTATGGAAA
AACGCCAGCAACGCGGCCTTTTTACGGTTCCTGGCCTTTTGCTGGCCTTTTGCTCACATGTTCTTTCCTG
CGTTATCCCCTGATTCTGTGGATAACCGTATTACCGCCTTTGAGTGAGCTGATACCGCTCGCCGCAGCCG
AACGACCGAGCGCAGCGAGTCAGTGAGCGAGGAAGCGGAAGAGCGCCCAATACGCAAACCGCCTCTCCCC
GCGCGTTGGCCGATTCATTAATGCAGCTGGCACGACAGGTTTCCCGACTGGAAAGCGGGCAGTGAGCGCA
ACGCAATTAATGTGAGTTACCTCACTCATTAGGCACCCCAGGCTTTACACTTTATGCTTCCGGCTCCTAT
GTTGTGTGGAATTGTGAGCGGATAACAATTTCACACAGGAAACAGCTATGACCATGATTACGCCAAGCGC
GCAATTAACCCTCACTAAAGGGAACAAAAGCTGGAGCTCCGGATGCAAGGGTTCGAATCCCTTAGCTCTC
ATTATTTTTTGCTTTTTCTCTTGAGGTCACATGATCGCAAAATGGCAAATGGCACGTGAAGCTGTCGATA
TTGGGGAACTGTGGTGGTTGGCAAATGACTAATTAAGTTAGTCAAGGCGCCATCCTCATGAAAACTGTGT
AACATAATAACCGAAGTGTCGAAAAGGTGGCACCTTGTCCAATTGAACACGCTCGATGAAAAAAATAAGA
TATATATAAGGTTAAGTAAAGCGTCTGTTAGAAAGGAAGTTTTTCCTTTTTCTTGCTCTCTTGTCTTTTC
ATCTACTATTTCCTTCGTGTAATACAGGGTCGTCAGATACATAGATACAATTCTATTACCCCCATCCATA
CTCTAGAACTAGTGGATCCCCCGGGTTAATTAACCATGGCTCCACCAAAAAAAAAAAGAAAAGTTGCCAT
GGGTGGGGGCAGCATGGAAGACGCCAAAAACATAAAGAAAGGCCCGGCGCCATTCTATCCTCTAGAGGAT
GGAACCGCTGGAGAGCAACTGCATAAGGCTATGAAGAGATACGCCCTGGTTCCTGGAACAATTGCTTTTA
CAGATGCACATATCGAGGTGAACATCACGTACGCGGAATACTTCGAAATGTCCGTTCGGTTGGCAGAAGC
TATGAAACGATATGGGCTGAATACAAATCACAGAATCGTCGTATGCAGTGAAAACTCTCTTCAATTCTTT
ATGCCGGTGTTGGGCGCGTTATTTATCGGAGTTGCAGTTGCGCCCGCGAACGACATTTATAATGAACGTG
AATTGCTCAACAGTATGAACATTTCGCAGCCTACCGTAGTGTTTGTTTCCAAAAAGGGGTTGCAAAAAAT
TTTGAACGTGCAAAAAAAATTACCAATAATCCAGAAAATTATTATCATGGATTCTAAAACGGATTACCAG
GGATTTCAGTCGATGTATACGTTCGTCACATCTCATCTACCTCCCGGTTTTAATGAATACGATTTTGTAC
CAGAGTCCTTTGATCGTGACAAAACAATTGCACTGATAATGAATTCCTCTGGATCTACTGGGTTACCTAA
GGGTGTGGCCCTTCCGCATAGAACTGCCTGCGTCAGATTCTCGCATGCCAGAGATCCTATTTTTGGCAAT
CAAATCATTCCGGATACTGCGATTTTAAGTGTTGTTCCATTCCATCACGGTTTTGGAATGTTTACTACAC
TCGGATATTTGATATGTGGATTTCGAGTCGTCTTAATGTATAGATTTGAAGAAGAGCTGTTTTTACGATC
CCTTCAGGATTACAAAATTCAAAGTGCGTTGCTAGTACCAACCCTATTTTCATTCTTCGCCAAAAGCACT
CTGATTGACAAATACGATTTATCTAATTTACACGAAATTGCTTCTGGGGGCGCACCTCTTTCGAAAGAAG
TCGGGGAAGCGGTTGCAAAACGCTTCCATCTTCCAGGGATACGACAAGGATATGGGCTCACTGAGACTAC
ATCAGCTATTCTGATTACACCCGAGGGGGATGATAAACCGGGCGCGGTCGGTAAAGTTGTTCCATTTTTT
GAAGCGAAGGTTGTGGATCTGGATACCGGGAAAACGCTGGGCGTTAATCAGAGAGGCGAATTATGTGTCA
GAGGACCTATGATTATGTCCGGTTATGTAAACAATCCGGAAGCGACCAACGCCTTGATTGACAAGGATGG
ATGGCTACATTCTGGAGACCTTGCTTACTGGGACGAAGACGAACACTTCTTCATAGTTGGGCGCTTGAAG
TCTTTAATCAAATACAAAGGTTATCAGGTGGCCCCCGCTGAATTGGAATCGATATTGTTACAACACCCCA
ACATCTTCGACGCGGGCGTGGCAGGTCTTCCCGACGATGACGCCGGTGAACTTCCCGCCGCCGTTGTTGT
TTTGGAGCACGGAAAGACGATGACGGAAAAAGAGATCGTGGATTACGTCGCCAGTCAAGTAACAACCGCG
AAAAAGTTGCGCGGAGGAGTTGTGTTTGTGGACGAAGTACCGAAAGGTCTTACCGGAAAAAGAGACGCAA
GAAAAATCAGAGAGATCCTCATAAAGGCCAAGAAGGGAGGTGGCAGTATGTACAAAACTAGTGCAGCGAA
CGACGAAAATTACGCCCTTGCAGCGTAATAACTAGTTAATACAAATAAGGCGCGCCACTTCTAAATAAGC
GAATTTCTTATGATTTATGATTTTTATTATTAAATAAGTTATAAAAAAAATAAGTGTATACAAATTTTAA
AGTGACTCTTAGGTTTTAAAACGAAAATTCTTATTCTTGAGTAACTCTTTCCTGTAGGTCAGGTTGCTTT
CTCAGGTATAGTATGAGGTCGCTCTTATTGACCACACCTCTACCGGCAGATCCGCTAGGGATAACAGGGT
AATATAGATCTGTTTAGCTTGCCTCGTCCCCGCCGGGTCACCCGGCCAGCGACATGGAGGCCCAGAATAC
CCTCCTTGACAGTCTTGACGTGCGCAGCTCAGGGGCATGATGTGACTGTCGCCCGTACATTTAGCCCATA
CATCCCCATGTATAATCATTTGCATCCATACATTTTGATGGCCGCACGGCGCGAAGCAAAAATTACGGCT
CCTCGCTGCAGACCTGCGAGCAGGGAAACGCTCCCCTCACAGACGCGTGTACGCATGTAACATTATACTG
AAAACCTTGCTTGAGAAGGTTTTGGGACGCTCGAAGGCTTTAATTTGCGGCCGGTACCCAATTCGCCCTA
TAGTGAGTCGTATTACGCGCGCTCACTGGCCGTCGTTTTACAACGTCGTGACTGGGAAAACCCTGGCGTT
ACCCAACTTAATCGCCTTGCAGCACATCCCCCTTTCGCCAGCTGGCGTAATAGCGAAGAGGCCCGCACCG
ATCGCCCTTCCCAACAGTTGCGCAGCCTGAATGGCGAATGGCGCG
[124 nt withheld, positions 5226-5349]
C
[91 nt withheld, positions 5351-5441]
A
[49 nt withheld, positions 5443-5491]
CCTTTGACGTTGGAGTCCACGTTCTTT
[37 nt withheld, positions 5519-5555]
ACCCTATCTCGGTCTATTCTTTTGATTTATAAGGGATTTTGCCGATTTCGGCCTATTGGTTAAAAAATGA
GCTGATTTAACAAAAATTTAACGCGAATTTTAACAAAATATTAACGTTTACAATTTCCTGATGCGGTATT
TTCTCCTTACGCATCTGTGCGGTATTTCACACCGCATAGGGTAATAACTGATATAATTAAATTGAAGCTC
TAATTTGTGAGTTTAGTATACATGCATTTACTTATAATACAGTTTTTTAGTTTTGCTGGCCGCATCTTCT
CAAATATGCTTCCCAGCCTGCTTTTCTGTAACGTTCACCCTCTACCTTAGCATCCCTTCCCTTTGCAAAT
AGTCCTCTTCCAACAATAATAATGTCAGATCCTGTAGAGACCACATCATCCACGGTTCTATACTGTTGAC
CCAATGCGTCTCCCTTGTCATCTAAACCCACACCGGGTGTCATAATCAACCAATCGTAACCTTCATCTCT
TCCACCCATGTCTCTTTGAGCAATAAAGCCGATAACAAAATCTTTGTCGCTCTTCGCAATGTCAACAGTA
CCCTTAGTATATTCTCCAGTAGATAGGGAGCCCTTGCATGACAATTCTGCTAACATCAAAAGGCCTCTAG
GTTCCTTTGTTACTTCTTCTGCCGCCTGCTTCAAACCGCTAACAATACCTGGGCCCACCACACCGTGTGC
ATTCGTAATGTCTGCCCATTCTGCTATTCTGTATACACCCGCAGAGTACTGCAATTTGACTGTATTACCA
ATGTCAGCAAATTTTCTGTCTTCGAAGAGTAAAAAATTGTACTTGGCGGATAATGCCTTTAGCGGCTTAA
CTGTGCCCTCCATGGAAAAATCAGTCAAGATATCCACATGTGTTTTTAGTAAACAAATTTTGGGACCTAA
TGCTTCAACTAACTCCAGTAATTCCTTGGTGGTACGAACATCCAATGAAGCACACAAGTTTGTTTGCTTT
TCGTGCATGATATTAAATAGCTTGGCAGCAACAGGACTAGGATGAGTAGCAGCACGTTCCTTATATGTAG
CTTTCGACATGATTTATCTTCGTTTCCTGCAGGTTTTTGTTCTGTGCAGTTGGGTTAAGAATACTGGGCA
ATTTCATGTTTCTTCAACACTACATATGCGTATATATACCAATCTAAGTCTGTGCTCCTTCCTTCGTTCT
TCCTTCTGTTCGGAGATTACCGAATCAAAAAAATTTCAAAGAAACCGAAATCAAAAAAAAGAATAAAAAA
AAAATGATGAATTGAATTGAAAAGCTGTGGTATGGTGCACTCTCAGTACAATCTGCTCTGATGCCGCATA
GTTAAGCCAGCCCCGACACCCGCCAACACCCGCTGACGCGCCCTGACGGGCTTGTCTGCTCCCGGCATCC
GCTTACAGACAAGCTGTGACCGTCTCCGGGAGCTGCATGTGTCAGAGGTTTTCACCGTCATCACCGAAAC
GCGCGA
Features (pLannotate 1.2.2; 22 found; start..end, strand, type, name):
     96..200     +  promoter       AmpR promoter: bla
    201..1061    +  CDS            AmpR: β-lactamase; bla; confers resistance to ampicillin, carbenicillin, and related antibiotics
   1232..1820    +  rep_origin     ori: high-copy-number ColE1/pMB1/pBR322/pUC origin of replication
   2003..2095    +  CDS            lacI (fragment): lac repressor; lacI; The lac repressor binds to the lac operator to inhibit transcription in E. coli. This inhibition can be relieved by adding lactose or isopropyl-β-D-thiogalactopyranoside (IPTG).
   2108..2129    +  protein_bind   CAP binding site: CAP binding activates transcription in the presence of cAMP. E. coli catabolite activator protein
   2144..2174    +  promoter       lac promoter: promoter for the E. coli lac operon
   2182..2198    +  protein_bind   lac operator: The lac repressor binds to the lac operator to inhibit transcription in E. coli. This inhibition can be relieved by adding lactose or isopropyl-β-D-thiogalactopyranoside (IPTG). lac repressor encoded by lacI
   2243..2261    +  promoter       T3 promoter: promoter for bacteriophage T3 RNA polymerase
   2312..2661    +  promoter       MET17 promoter: S. cerevisiae MET17; expression is repressed by methionine; MET15; MET25
   2661..2685    +  misc_feature   MCS (fragment): pBluescript multiple cloning site
   2744..4377    +  CDS            luciferase (fragment): firefly luciferase; luc
   4479..4666    +  terminator     ADH1 terminator: S. cerevisiae ADH1; transcription terminator for the S. cerevisiae alcohol dehydrogenase 1 (ADH1) gene
   4741..4948    +  promoter       TEF promoter (fragment): Ashbya gossypii TEF promoter
   4939..5018    +  terminator     CYC1 terminator (fragment): S. cerevisiae CYC1; transcription terminator for CYC1
   5037..5055    -  promoter       T7 promoter: promoter for bacteriophage T7 RNA polymerase
   5063..5218    +  CDS            lacZα (fragment): LacZα fragment of β-galactosidase; lacZ fragment
   5226..5681    +  rep_origin     f1 ori (sequence partly withheld): f1 bacteriophage origin of replication; arrow indicates direction of (+) strand synthesis
   5682..5733    -  misc_feature   bom (fragment): basis of mobility region from pBR322
   5812..6615    -  CDS            URA3: orotidine-5'-phosphate decarboxylase, required for uracil biosynthesis; S. cerevisiae URA3; yeast auxotrophic marker, counterselectable with 5-fluoroorotic acid (5-FOA)
   6616..6831    -  promoter       URA3 promoter: S. cerevisiae URA3
   6846..6895    -  misc_feature   bom (fragment): basis of mobility region from pBR322
   6997..1       -  CDS            rop (fragment) (across the origin): Rop protein, which maintains plasmids at low copy number; rop
