[The description below was written by a language model from this plasmid's Addgene catalogue record and pLannotate feature annotations shown in this document.]
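Description:
pNB690 is a 7,031 bp yeast expression plasmid built on the p406 backbone, carrying a destabilised, nuclear-targeted yellow beetle luciferase reporter under the MET17 promoter. For propagation in E. coli it has a high-copy ColE1/pUC-type origin and a β-lactamase gene conferring ampicillin resistance. An f1 phage origin and remnants of a pBluescript-style cloning region (lac promoter/operator, lacZα fragment, flanking T3 and T7 promoters) are also annotated. Selection in Saccharomyces cerevisiae relies on the URA3 auxotrophic marker with its own promoter, which can also be counterselected with 5-FOA. The feature table shows no yeast replication origin or centromere (no 2μ or CEN/ARS), which is consistent with an integrating vector, although the record does not state this explicitly.

The synthetic insert of about 1.7 kb, cloned between preserved PacI and AscI sites, encodes YeLuc with an N-terminal nuclear localization signal and a C-terminal ssrA tag, the degron recognised by the bacterial ClpXP protease. The annotation software labels the coding region as a firefly luciferase fragment, presumably reflecting homology. Transcription is driven by the methionine-repressible MET17 promoter and ended by the ADH1 terminator, with short TEF promoter and CYC1 terminator fragments lying downstream. The NLS concentrates the light signal in the nucleus. The degron is intended to shorten the reporter's lifetime, which would presumably require ClpXP to be supplied in the host, as this plasmid does not encode it. A short-lived reporter lets luminescence follow changes in promoter activity closely. The associated work concerns measuring fast gene expression dynamics in single cells by time-lapse luminescence microscopy.
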