Addgene plasmid #60134: pNB690
Purpose: Yellow beetle luciferase with nuclear localization signal (NLS) and ClpXP degron tag (ssrA), driven by MET17 promoter.
Depositing lab: Nicolas Buchler. Depositing organization: Duke University. Publication: Measuring fast gene dynamics in single cells with time-lapse luminescence microscopy. Mazo-Vargas A, Park H, Aydin M, Buchler NE. Mol Biol Cell. 2014 Sep 17. pii: mbc.E14-07-1187. 10.1091/mbc.E14-07-1187 PubMed 25232010.
Backbone
  Vector backbone: p406
  Backbone size w/o insert (bp): 5261
  Total vector size (bp): 7031
  Vector type: Yeast Expression
  Selectable markers: URA3
Growth in bacteria
  Bacterial resistance: Ampicillin, 100 μg/mL
  Growth temperature: 37°C
  Growth strain: DH5alpha
  Copy number: High Copy
Gene/Insert
  Gene/Insert name: YeLuc (alt names: Yellow beetle luciferase; p406-MET17pr-NLS-YeLuc-ssrA)
  Species: Synthetic
  Insert size (bp): 1740
  Promoter: MET17pr
  Tag / fusion protein: Nuclear localization signal (NLS) (N terminal on insert); ClpXP degron (C terminal on insert)
  Cloning method: Restriction Enzyme; 5′ cloning site PacI (not destroyed); 3′ cloning site AscI (not destroyed)
  Sequencing primers: 5′ cactttatgcttccggctcctatgtt; 3′ CTGCCGGTAGAGGTGTGGTCAATAAG
Terms and licenses: Academic/Nonprofit Terms; Industry Terms: Not Available to Industry
How to cite: pNB690 was a gift from Nicolas Buchler (Addgene plasmid # 60134 ; http://n2t.net/addgene:60134 ; RRID:Addgene_60134)
