>Addgene plasmid #60134 | pNB690 | addgene partial sequence | sequence record 98531 | M13pUC-Rev 5'-AGCGGATAACAATTTCACACAGG-3'
TGACCATGATTACGCCAAGCGCGCAATTAACCCTCACTAAAGGGAACAAAAGCTGGAGCTCCGGATGCAA
GGGTTCGAATCCCTTAGCTCTCATTATTTTTTGCTTTTTCTCTTGAGGTCACATGATCGCAAAATGGCAA
ATGGCACGTGAAGCTGTCGATATTGGGGAACTGTGGTGGTTGGCAAATGACTAATTAAGTTAGTCAAGGC
GCCATCCTCATGAAAACTGTGTAACATAATAACCGAAGTGTCGAAAAGGTGGCACCTTGTCCAATTGAAC
ACGCTCGATGAAAAAAATAAGATATATATAAGGTTAAGTAAAGCGTCTGTTAGAAAGGAAGTTTTTCCTT
TTTCTTGCTCTCTTGTCTTTTCATCTACTATTTCCTTCGTGTAATACAGGGTCGTCAGATACATAGATAC
AATTCTATTACCCCCATCCATACTCTAGAACTAGTGGATCCCCCGGGTTAATTAACCATGGCTCCACCAA
AAAAAAAAAGAAAAGTTGCCATGGGTGGGGGCAGCATGGAAGACGCCAAAAACATAAAGAAAGGCCCGGC
GCCATTCTATCCTCTAGAGGATGGAACCGCTGGAGAGCAACTGCATAAGGCTATGAAGAGATACGCCCTG
GTTCCTGGAACAATTGCTTTTACAGATGCACATATCGAGGTGAACATCACGTACGCGGAATACTTCGAAA
TGTCCGTTCGGTTGGCAGAAGCTATGAAACGATATGGGCTGAATACAAATCACAGAATCGTCGTATGCAG
TGAAAACTCTCTTCAATTCTTTATGCCGGTGTTGGGCGCGTTATTTATCGGA
