>Addgene plasmid #60134 | pNB690 | addgene partial sequence | sequence record 98533 | pHybLex_rev 5'-GAGTCACTTTAAAATTTGTATACAC-3'
AACTTATTTAATAATAAAAATCATAAATCATAAGAAATTCGCTTATTTAGAAGTGGCGCGCCTTATTTGT
ATTAACTAGTTATTACGCTGCAAGGGCGTAATTTTCGTCGTTCGCTGCACTAGTTTTGTACATACTGCCA
CCTCCCTTCTTGGCCTTTATGAGGATCTCTCTGATTTTTCTTGCGTCTCTTTTTCCGGTAAGACCTTTCG
GTACTTCGTCCACAAACACAACTCCTCCGCGCAACTTTTTCGCGGTTGTTACTTGACTGGCGACGTAATC
CACGATCTCTTTTTCCGTCATCGTCTTTCCGTGCTCCAAAACAACAACGGCGGCGGGAAGTTCACCGGCG
TCATCGTCGGGAAGACCTGCCACGCCCGCGTCGAAGATGTTGGGGTGTTGTAACAATATCGATTCCAATT
CAGCGGGGGCCACCTGATAACCTTTGTATTTGATTAAAGACTTCAAGCGCCCAACTATGAAGAAGTGTTC
GTCTTCGTCCCAGTAAGCAAGGTCTCCAGAATGTAGCCATCCATCCTTGTCAATCAAGGCGTTGGTCGCT
TCCGGATTGTTTACATAACCGGACATAATCATAGGTCCTCTGACACATAATTCGCCTCTCTGATTAACGC
CCAGCGTTTTCCCGGTATCCAGATCCACAACCTTCGCTTCAAAAAATGGAACAACTTTACCGACCGCGCC
CGGTTTATCATCCCCCTCGGGTGTAATCAGAATAGCTGATGTAGTCTCAGTGAGCCCATATCCTTGTCGT
ATCCCTGGAAGATGGAAGCGTTTTGCAACCGCTTCCCCGACTTCTTTCGAAAGAGGTGCGCCCCCAGAAG
CAATTTCGTGTAAATTAGATAAATCGTATTTGTCAATCAGAGTGCTTTTGGCGAAGAATGAAAATAGGGT
TGGTACTAGCAACGCACTTTGAATTTTGTAATCCTGAAGGGATCGTAAAA
